Addgene plasmid #238901: C-term_aMFx1_noKREAEA (4a)
Purpose: Plasmid insert contains the aMFx1 noKREAEA C-terminal tag sequence for use in Combinatorial Golden Gate Assembly (BsaI restriction sites).
Depositing lab: Joseph Brock. Depositing organization: Australian National University. Publication: High-throughput optimisation of protein secretion in yeast via an engineered biosensor. Cleaver A, Luo R, Smith OB, Murphy L, Schwessinger B, Brock J. Trends Biotechnol. 2025 Apr;43(4):838-867. doi: 10.1016/j.tibtech.2024.11.010. Epub 2024 Dec 13. PubMed 39674781.
Backbone
  Vector backbone: High Copy Chloramphenicol
  Backbone manufacturer: TWIST bioscience
  Vector type: Synthetic Biology
Growth in bacteria
  Bacterial resistance: Chloramphenicol, 25 μg/mL
  Growth temperature: 37°C
  Growth strain: DH5alpha
  Copy number: High Copy
Gene/Insert
  Gene/Insert name: C-term_aMFx1_noKREAEA
  Species: Synthetic
  Cloning method: Golden Gate
Terms and licenses: Academic/Nonprofit Terms; Industry Terms: Not Available to Industry
How to cite: C-term_aMFx1_noKREAEA (4a) was a gift from Joseph Brock (Addgene plasmid # 238901 ; http://n2t.net/addgene:238901 ; RRID:Addgene_238901)
