[The description below was written by a language model from this plasmid's Addgene catalogue record and pLannotate feature annotations shown in this document.]
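Description:
C-term_aMFx1_noKREAEA (4a) is a small (about 2.3 kb) synthetic-biology part plasmid built on a commercial high-copy chloramphenicol-resistance cloning backbone and maintained in E. coli. It is a storage and donor vector rather than an expression construct. The annotated features are almost entirely backbone: a high-copy ColE1/pUC-type origin of replication, and a chloramphenicol acetyltransferase (cat) gene driven by its own promoter and followed by the phage lambda t0 terminator, which provides selection. Short remnants of a lac operator and of the lacZα coding region are also detected. These appear to be leftover vector sequence, not a functional blue/white screening cassette.

The payload is a synthetic insert described as the "aMFx1 noKREAEA" C-terminal tag sequence, flanked by BsaI sites so that it can be released and joined with other parts in a combinatorial Golden Gate assembly. The automated annotation did not label the insert itself, so its exact boundaries, overhangs and composition are not shown in the feature table. The name suggests a single copy of a yeast alpha-mating-factor–derived sequence lacking the KREAEA processing motif (the Kex2/Ste13 cleavage region), but the record does not spell this out. The "(4a)" in the name likely denotes its position in the assembly scheme, which is also not defined here.

No promoter or terminator for the insert is listed, consistent with a part that becomes functional only after assembly into a full expression unit. The associated work concerns high-throughput optimisation of protein secretion in yeast using an engineered biosensor, so this part is presumably one of a library of interchangeable modules for building and screening secretion constructs.
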