Features (pLannotate 1.2.2; 6 found; start..end, strand, type, name):
    379..394     -  protein_bind   lac operator (fragment): The lac repressor binds to the lac operator to inhibit transcription in E. coli. This inhibition can be relieved by adding lactose or isopropyl-β-D-thiogalactopyranoside (IPTG). lac repressor encoded by lacI
    545..1133    -  rep_origin     ori: high-copy-number ColE1/pMB1/pBR322/pUC origin of replication
   1266..1360    -  terminator     lambda t0 terminator: transcription terminator from phage lambda
   1384..2040    -  CDS            cat: CAT_ECOLX - Experimental evidence at protein level: Swiss-Prot protein existence level 1. This enzyme is an effector of chloramphenicol resistance in bacteria. From Escherichia coli. This protein is used as a marker in many commonly used cloning vectors, such as pACYC184.
   2041..2143    -  promoter       cat promoter: promoter of the E. coli cat gene encoding chloramphenicol acetyltransferase
   2218..2261    -  CDS            lacZα (fragment): LacZα fragment of β-galactosidase; lacZ fragment
>Addgene plasmid #238901 | C-term_aMFx1_noKREAEA (4a) | addgene full sequence | sequence record 478401 | Addgene NGS Result
GTTAGAGGCTCACTATAGCATCAGGTAGACTAGCATGTATCTTTACTCCCAGGGGAATACGGGTGCGTGG
ACAAATGAGCAGCAAACGTAAATTCTCGGCGTGCTTGGTGTCTCCGTCTCATCGGTCTCAATCCTGGCAT
TGGTTACAATTAAAGCCAGGGCAGCCAATGTATTAATGGCTGAGACCTGAGACGAAAGGTGCTTGTGTTC
CGACAGGCTAGGATATAATCCTAAGGCGTTACCCCAATCGTTCAGCGTGGGATTTGCTACAACTCCTGAA
CGCTACATGTACGAAACCATAGGCTAGGTGGAGGCTCAGTGATGATAAGTCTGCGATGGTGGATGCATGT
GTCATGGTCATAGCTGTTTCCTGTGTGAAATTGTTATCCGCTCAGAGGGCACAATCCTATTCCGCGCTAT
CCGACAATCTCCAAGACATTAGGTGGAGTTCAGTTCGGCGTATGGCATATGTCGCTGGAAAGAACATGTG
AGCAAAAGGCCAGCAAAAGGCCAGGAACCGTAAAAAGGCCGCGTTGCTGGCGTTTTTCCATAGGCTCCGC
CCCCCTGACGAGCATCACAAAAATCGACGCTCAAGTCAGAGGTGGCGAAACCCGACAGGACTATAAAGAT
ACCAGGCGTTTCCCCCTGGAAGCTCCCTCGTGCGCTCTCCTGTTCCGACCCTGCCGCTTACCGGATACCT
GTCCGCCTTTCTCCCTTCGGGAAGCGTGGCGCTTTCTCATAGCTCACGCTGTAGGTATCTCAGTTCGGTG
TAGGTCGTTCGCTCCAAGCTGGGCTGTGTGCACGAACCCCCCGTTCAGCCCGACCGCTGCGCCTTATCCG
GTAACTATCGTCTTGAGTCCAACCCGGTAAGACACGACTTATCGCCACTGGCAGCAGCCACTGGTAACAG
GATTAGCAGAGCGAGGTATGTAGGCGGTGCTACAGAGTTCTTGAAGTGGTGGCCTAACTACGGCTACACT
AGAAGAACAGTATTTGGTATCTGCGCTCTGCTGAAGCCAGTTACCTTCGGAAAAAGAGTTGGTAGCTCTT
GATCCGGCAAACAAACCACCGCTGGTAGCGGTGGTTTTTTTGTTTGCAAGCAGCAGATTACGCGCAGAAA
AAAAGGATCTCAAGAAGATCCTTTGATCTTTTCTACGGGGTCTGACGCTCTATTCAACAAAGCCGCCGTC
CCGTCAAGTCAGCGTAAATGGGTAGGGGGCTTCAAATCGTCCCCCCATACGATATAAGTTGTTACTAGTG
CTTGGATTCTCACCAATAAAAAACGCCCGGCGGCAACCGAGCGTTCTGAACAAATCCAGATGGAGTTCTG
AGGTCATTACTGGATCTATCAACAGGAGTCCAAGCGAGCTCGATATCAAATTACGCCCCGCCCTGCCACT
CATCGCAGTACTGTTGTAATTCATTAAGCATTCTGCCGACATGGAAGCCATCACAAACGGCATGATGAAC
CTGAATCGCCAGCGGCATCAGCACCTTGTCGCCTTGCGTATAATATTTGCCCATGGTGAAAACGGGGGCG
AAGAAGTTGTCCATATTGGCCACGTTTAAATCAAAACTGGTGAAACTCACCCAGGGATTGGCTGAGACGA
AAAACATATTCTCAATAAACCCTTTAGGGAAATAGGCCAGGTTTTCACCGTAACACGCCACATCTTGCGA
ATATATGTGTAGAAACTGCCGGAAATCGTCGTGGTATTCACTCCAGAGCGATGAAAACGTTTCAGTTTGC
TCATGGAAAACGGTGTAACAAGGGTGAACACTATCCCATATCACCAGCTCACCGTCTTTCATTGCCATAC
GAAATTCCGGATGAGCATTCATCAGGCGGGCAAGAATGTGAATAAAGGCCGGATAAAACTTGTGCTTATT
TTTCTTTACGGTCTTTAAAAAGGCCGTAATATCCAGCTGAACGGTCTGGTTATAGGTACATTGAGCAACT
GACTGAAATGCCTCAAAATGTTCTTTACGATGCCATTGGGATATATCAACGGTGGTATATCCAGTGATTT
TTTTCTCCATTTTAGCTTCCTTAGCTCCTGAAAATCTCGATAACTCAAAAAATACGCCCGGTAGTGATCT
TATTTCATTATGGTGAAAGTTGGAACCTCTTACGTGCCGATCAACGTCTCATTGATACCTGAAACAAAAC
CCATCGTACGGCCAAGGAAGTCTCCAATAACTGTGATCCACCACAAGCGCCAGGGTTTTCCCAGTCACGA
CGTTGTAAAACGACGGCCAGTCATGCATAATCCGCACGCATCTGGAATAAGGAAGTGCCATTCCGCCTGA
CCT
